Addgene plasmid #86297: PX458_KDM1A_1
Purpose: Encodes gRNA for 3' target of human KDM1A
Depositing lab: Eric Mendenhall & Richard M. Myers. Publication: CETCh-seq: CRISPR epitope tagging ChIP-seq of DNA-binding proteins. Savic D, Partridge EC, Newberry KM, Smith SB, Meadows SK, Roberts BS, Mackiewicz M, Mendenhall EM, Myers RM. Genome Res. 2015 Sep 9. 10.1101/gr.193540.115 PubMed 26355004.
Backbone
  Vector backbone: PX458
  Vector type: CRISPR
Growth in bacteria
  Bacterial resistance: Ampicillin, 100 μg/mL
  Growth temperature: 37°C
  Growth strain: DH5alpha
  Copy number: High Copy
Gene/Insert
  Gene/Insert name: gRNA against KDM1A
  gRNA/shRNA sequence: GTGAGACAGATGCATTCTAA
  Species: H. sapiens (human)
  Entrez Gene: KDM1A (a.k.a. AIMAH3, AOF2, BHC110, CPRF, KDM1, LSD1)
  Cloning method: Gibson Cloning
  Sequencing primers: 5′ pBR322ori-F
Terms and licenses: Academic/Nonprofit Terms; Industry Terms: Not Available to Industry
Depositor comments: Note: This plasmid is part of the Mendenhall and Meyers CRISPR-based Tagging system to add a tag (currently using FLAG) to endogenous proteins. Please see https://www.addgene.org/crispr/tagging/ for more details.
How to cite: PX458_KDM1A_1 was a gift from Eric Mendenhall & Richard M. Myers (Addgene plasmid # 86297 ; http://n2t.net/addgene:86297 ; RRID:Addgene_86297)
