[The description below was written by a language model from this plasmid's Addgene catalogue record and pLannotate feature annotations shown in this document.]
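Description:
PX458_KDM1A_1 is a CRISPR/Cas9 expression plasmid built on the PX458 backbone for transient delivery into mammalian cells. It carries a guide RNA directed at the 3' end of the human KDM1A gene (also known as LSD1 or AOF2). The full depositor sequence is about 9.3 kb. In bacteria the plasmid replicates from a high-copy ColE1/pUC-type origin and is selected with ampicillin through the β-lactamase gene. An M13/f1-type phage origin and a single AAV2 inverted terminal repeat are also annotated as backbone elements. With only one ITR detected, the record gives no indication that the plasmid is meant for AAV packaging.

The payload consists of two expression units. A human U6 RNA polymerase III promoter drives the guide RNA, in which the KDM1A-specific spacer, inserted by Gibson cloning, is joined to the Streptococcus pyogenes gRNA scaffold. A second partial scaffold fragment is annotated just downstream. The second unit uses a hybrid CMV enhancer/chicken β-actin promoter with a hybrid intron to express S. pyogenes Cas9. The annotation tool splits Cas9 into N- and C-terminal portions, but the two are contiguous. Cas9 is followed by a nucleoplasmin nuclear localization signal, an EGFP coding sequence and a bovine growth hormone polyadenylation signal. EGFP lets transfected cells be identified or sorted; the linker between Cas9 and EGFP is not annotated in the feature table.

The plasmid belongs to a CRISPR-based epitope-tagging system. Cas9 cutting near the 3' end of an endogenous gene is used to add a tag, currently FLAG, to the native protein, which supports ChIP-seq of DNA-binding proteins without target-specific antibodies.
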