Features (pLannotate 1.2.2; 19 found; start..end, strand, type, name):
     17..257     +  promoter       U6 promoter: RNA polymerase III promoter for human U6 snRNA
    286..361     +  misc_RNA       gRNA scaffold: guide RNA scaffold for the Streptococcus pyogenes CRISPR/Cas9 system
    368..411     +  misc_RNA       gRNA scaffold (fragment): guide RNA scaffold for the Streptococcus pyogenes CRISPR/Cas9 system
    458..743     +  enhancer       CMV enhancer: human cytomegalovirus immediate early enhancer; contains an 18-bp deletion relative to the standard CMV enhancer
    745..1022    +  promoter       chicken β-actin promoter: No description available
   1023..1251    +  intron         hybrid intron: hybrid between chicken β-actin (CBA) and minute virus of mice (MMV) introns (Gray et al., 2011)
   1389..2990    +  CDS            Cas9(N): N-terminal portion of Streptococcus pyogenes Cas9 (Zetsche et al., 2015)
   2991..5489    +  CDS            Cas9(C): C-terminal portion of Streptococcus pyogenes Cas9 (Zetsche et al., 2015)
   5490..5537    +  CDS            nucleoplasmin NLS: bipartite nuclear localization signal from nucleoplasmin
   5607..6320    +  CDS            EGFP: EGFP is a basic (constitutively fluorescent) green fluorescent protein published in 1996, derived from Aequorea victoria. It is reported to be a rapidly-maturing weak dimer with moderate acid sensitivity.
   6354..6465    +  polyA_signal   bGH poly(A) signal: bovine growth hormone polyadenylation signal
   6570..6710    +  repeat_region  AAV2 ITR: inverted terminal repeat of adeno-associated virus serotype 2 inverted
   6715..6766    -  misc_feature   bom (fragment): basis of mobility region from pBR322
   6785..7165    +  rep_origin     M13 ori (sequence partly withheld): M13 bacteriophage origin of replication; arrow indicates direction of (+) strand synthesis
   7241..7290    -  misc_feature   bom (fragment): basis of mobility region from pBR322
   7392..7427    -  CDS            rop (fragment): Rop protein, which maintains plasmids at low copy number; rop
   7522..7626    +  promoter       AmpR promoter: bla
   7627..8487    +  CDS            AmpR: β-lactamase; bla; confers resistance to ampicillin, carbenicillin, and related antibiotics
   8658..9246    +  rep_origin     ori: high-copy-number ColE1/pMB1/pBR322/pUC origin of replication
>Addgene plasmid #86297 | PX458_KDM1A_1 | depositor full sequence | sequence record 168178 | Full Sequence
TTTTGCTCACATGTNNGAGGGCCTATTTCCCATGATTCCTTCATATTTGCATATACGATACAAGGCTGTT
AGAGAGATAATTGGAATTAATTTGACTGTAAACACAAAGATATTAGTACAAAATACGTGACGTAGAAAGT
AATAATTTCTTGGGTAGTTTGCAGTTTTAAAATTATGTTTTAAAATGGACTATCATATGCTTACCGTAAC
TTGAAAGTATTTCGATTTCTTGGCTTTATATATCTTGTGGAAAGGACGAAACACCGTGAGACAGATGCAT
TCTAAGTTTTAGAGCTAGAAATAGCAAGTTAAAATAAGGCTAGTCCGTTATCAACTTGAAAAAGTGGCAC
CGAGTCGGTGCTTTTTTGTTTTAGAGCTAGAAATAGCAAGTTAAAATAAGGCTAGTCCGTTTTTAGCGCG
TGCGCCAATTCTGCAGACAAATGGCTCTAGAGGTACCCGTTACATAACTTACGGTAAATGGCCCGCCTGG
CTGACCGCCCAACGACCCCCGCCCATTGACGTCAATAGTAACGCCAATAGGGACTTTCCATTGACGTCAA
TGGGTGGAGTATTTACGGTAAACTGCCCACTTGGCAGTACATCAAGTGTATCATATGCCAAGTACGCCCC
CTATTGACGTCAATGACGGTAAATGGCCCGCCTGGCATTGTGCCCAGTACATGACCTTATGGGACTTTCC
TACTTGGCAGTACATCTACGTATTAGTCATCGCTATTACCATGGTCGAGGTGAGCCCCACGTTCTGCTTC
ACTCTCCCCATCTCCCCCCCCTCCCCACCCCCAATTTTGTATTTATTTATTTTTTAATTATTTTGTGCAG
CGATGGGGGCGGGGGGGGGGGGGGGGCGCGCGCCAGGCGGGGCGGGGCGGGGCGAGGGGCGGGGCGGGGC
GAGGCGGAGAGGTGCGGCGGCAGCCAATCAGAGCGGCGCGCTCCGAAAGTTTCCTTTTATGGCGAGGCGG
CGGCGGCGGCGGCCCTATAAAAAGCGAAGCGCGCGGCGGGCGGGAGTCGCTGCGACGCTGCCTTCGCCCC
GTGCCCCGCTCCGCCGCCGCCTCGCGCCGCCCGCCCCGGCTCTGACTGACCGCGTTACTCCCACAGGTGA
GCGGGCGGGACGGCCCTTCTCCTCCGGGCTGTAATTAGCTGAGCAAGAGGTAAGGGTTTAAGGGATGGTT
GGTTGGTGGGGTATTAATGTTTAATTACCTGGAGCACCTGCCTGAAATCACTTTTTTTCAGGTTGGACCG
GTGCCACCATGGACTATAAGGACCACGACGGAGACTACAAGGATCATGATATTGATTACAAAGACGATGA
CGATAAGATGGCCCCAAAGAAGAAGCGGAAGGTCGGTATCCACGGAGTCCCAGCAGCCGACAAGAAGTAC
AGCATCGGCCTGGACATCGGCACCAACTCTGTGGGCTGGGCCGTGATCACCGACGAGTACAAGGTGCCCA
GCAAGAAATTCAAGGTGCTGGGCAACACCGACCGGCACAGCATCAAGAAGAACCTGATCGGAGCCCTGCT
GTTCGACAGCGGCGAAACAGCCGAGGCCACCCGGCTGAAGAGAACCGCCAGAAGAAGATACACCAGACGG
AAGAACCGGATCTGCTATCTGCAAGAGATCTTCAGCAACGAGATGGCCAAGGTGGACGACAGCTTCTTCC
ACAGACTGGAAGAGTCCTTCCTGGTGGAAGAGGATAAGAAGCACGAGCGGCACCCCATCTTCGGCAACAT
CGTGGACGAGGTGGCCTACCACGAGAAGTACCCCACCATCTACCACCTGAGAAAGAAACTGGTGGACAGC
ACCGACAAGGCCGACCTGCGGCTGATCTATCTGGCCCTGGCCCACATGATCAAGTTCCGGGGCCACTTCC
TGATCGAGGGCGACCTGAACCCCGACAACAGCGACGTGGACAAGCTGTTCATCCAGCTGGTGCAGACCTA
CAACCAGCTGTTCGAGGAAAACCCCATCAACGCCAGCGGCGTGGACGCCAAGGCCATCCTGTCTGCCAGA
CTGAGCAAGAGCAGACGGCTGGAAAATCTGATCGCCCAGCTGCCCGGCGAGAAGAAGAATGGCCTGTTCG
GAAACCTGATTGCCCTGAGCCTGGGCCTGACCCCCAACTTCAAGAGCAACTTCGACCTGGCCGAGGATGC
CAAACTGCAGCTGAGCAAGGACACCTACGACGACGACCTGGACAACCTGCTGGCCCAGATCGGCGACCAG
TACGCCGACCTGTTTCTGGCCGCCAAGAACCTGTCCGACGCCATCCTGCTGAGCGACATCCTGAGAGTGA
ACACCGAGATCACCAAGGCCCCCCTGAGCGCCTCTATGATCAAGAGATACGACGAGCACCACCAGGACCT
GACCCTGCTGAAAGCTCTCGTGCGGCAGCAGCTGCCTGAGAAGTACAAAGAGATTTTCTTCGACCAGAGC
AAGAACGGCTACGCCGGCTACATTGACGGCGGAGCCAGCCAGGAAGAGTTCTACAAGTTCATCAAGCCCA
TCCTGGAAAAGATGGACGGCACCGAGGAACTGCTCGTGAAGCTGAACAGAGAGGACCTGCTGCGGAAGCA
GCGGACCTTCGACAACGGCAGCATCCCCCACCAGATCCACCTGGGAGAGCTGCACGCCATTCTGCGGCGG
CAGGAAGATTTTTACCCATTCCTGAAGGACAACCGGGAAAAGATCGAGAAGATCCTGACCTTCCGCATCC
CCTACTACGTGGGCCCTCTGGCCAGGGGAAACAGCAGATTCGCCTGGATGACCAGAAAGAGCGAGGAAAC
CATCACCCCCTGGAACTTCGAGGAAGTGGTGGACAAGGGCGCTTCCGCCCAGAGCTTCATCGAGCGGATG
ACCAACTTCGATAAGAACCTGCCCAACGAGAAGGTGCTGCCCAAGCACAGCCTGCTGTACGAGTACTTCA
CCGTGTATAACGAGCTGACCAAAGTGAAATACGTGACCGAGGGAATGAGAAAGCCCGCCTTCCTGAGCGG
CGAGCAGAAAAAGGCCATCGTGGACCTGCTGTTCAAGACCAACCGGAAAGTGACCGTGAAGCAGCTGAAA
GAGGACTACTTCAAGAAAATCGAGTGCTTCGACTCCGTGGAAATCTCCGGCGTGGAAGATCGGTTCAACG
CCTCCCTGGGCACATACCACGATCTGCTGAAAATTATCAAGGACAAGGACTTCCTGGACAATGAGGAAAA
CGAGGACATTCTGGAAGATATCGTGCTGACCCTGACACTGTTTGAGGACAGAGAGATGATCGAGGAACGG
CTGAAAACCTATGCCCACCTGTTCGACGACAAAGTGATGAAGCAGCTGAAGCGGCGGAGATACACCGGCT
GGGGCAGGCTGAGCCGGAAGCTGATCAACGGCATCCGGGACAAGCAGTCCGGCAAGACAATCCTGGATTT
CCTGAAGTCCGACGGCTTCGCCAACAGAAACTTCATGCAGCTGATCCACGACGACAGCCTGACCTTTAAA
GAGGACATCCAGAAAGCCCAGGTGTCCGGCCAGGGCGATAGCCTGCACGAGCACATTGCCAATCTGGCCG
GCAGCCCCGCCATTAAGAAGGGCATCCTGCAGACAGTGAAGGTGGTGGACGAGCTCGTGAAAGTGATGGG
CCGGCACAAGCCCGAGAACATCGTGATCGAAATGGCCAGAGAGAACCAGACCACCCAGAAGGGACAGAAG
AACAGCCGCGAGAGAATGAAGCGGATCGAAGAGGGCATCAAAGAGCTGGGCAGCCAGATCCTGAAAGAAC
ACCCCGTGGAAAACACCCAGCTGCAGAACGAGAAGCTGTACCTGTACTACCTGCAGAATGGGCGGGATAT
GTACGTGGACCAGGAACTGGACATCAACCGGCTGTCCGACTACGATGTGGACCATATCGTGCCTCAGAGC
TTTCTGAAGGACGACTCCATCGACAACAAGGTGCTGACCAGAAGCGACAAGAACCGGGGCAAGAGCGACA
ACGTGCCCTCCGAAGAGGTCGTGAAGAAGATGAAGAACTACTGGCGGCAGCTGCTGAACGCCAAGCTGAT
TACCCAGAGAAAGTTCGACAATCTGACCAAGGCCGAGAGAGGCGGCCTGAGCGAACTGGATAAGGCCGGC
TTCATCAAGAGACAGCTGGTGGAAACCCGGCAGATCACAAAGCACGTGGCACAGATCCTGGACTCCCGGA
TGAACACTAAGTACGACGAGAATGACAAGCTGATCCGGGAAGTGAAAGTGATCACCCTGAAGTCCAAGCT
GGTGTCCGATTTCCGGAAGGATTTCCAGTTTTACAAAGTGCGCGAGATCAACAACTACCACCACGCCCAC
GACGCCTACCTGAACGCCGTCGTGGGAACCGCCCTGATCAAAAAGTACCCTAAGCTGGAAAGCGAGTTCG
TGTACGGCGACTACAAGGTGTACGACGTGCGGAAGATGATCGCCAAGAGCGAGCAGGAAATCGGCAAGGC
TACCGCCAAGTACTTCTTCTACAGCAACATCATGAACTTTTTCAAGACCGAGATTACCCTGGCCAACGGC
GAGATCCGGAAGCGGCCTCTGATCGAGACAAACGGCGAAACCGGGGAGATCGTGTGGGATAAGGGCCGGG
ATTTTGCCACCGTGCGGAAAGTGCTGAGCATGCCCCAAGTGAATATCGTGAAAAAGACCGAGGTGCAGAC
AGGCGGCTTCAGCAAAGAGTCTATCCTGCCCAAGAGGAACAGCGATAAGCTGATCGCCAGAAAGAAGGAC
TGGGACCCTAAGAAGTACGGCGGCTTCGACAGCCCCACCGTGGCCTATTCTGTGCTGGTGGTGGCCAAAG
TGGAAAAGGGCAAGTCCAAGAAACTGAAGAGTGTGAAAGAGCTGCTGGGGATCACCATCATGGAAAGAAG
CAGCTTCGAGAAGAATCCCATCGACTTTCTGGAAGCCAAGGGCTACAAAGAAGTGAAAAAGGACCTGATC
ATCAAGCTGCCTAAGTACTCCCTGTTCGAGCTGGAAAACGGCCGGAAGAGAATGCTGGCCTCTGCCGGCG
AACTGCAGAAGGGAAACGAACTGGCCCTGCCCTCCAAATATGTGAACTTCCTGTACCTGGCCAGCCACTA
TGAGAAGCTGAAGGGCTCCCCCGAGGATAATGAGCAGAAACAGCTGTTTGTGGAACAGCACAAGCACTAC
CTGGACGAGATCATCGAGCAGATCAGCGAGTTCTCCAAGAGAGTGATCCTGGCCGACGCTAATCTGGACA
AAGTGCTGTCCGCCTACAACAAGCACCGGGATAAGCCCATCAGAGAGCAGGCCGAGAATATCATCCACCT
GTTTACCCTGACCAATCTGGGAGCCCCTGCCGCCTTCAAGTACTTTGACACCACCATCGACCGGAAGAGG
TACACCAGCACCAAAGAGGTGCTGGACGCCACCCTGATCCACCAGAGCATCACCGGCCTGTACGAGACAC
GGATCGACCTGTCTCAGCTGGGAGGCGACAAAAGGCCGGCGGCCACGAAAAAGGCCGGCCAGGCAAAAAA
GAAAAAGGAATTCGGCAGTGGAGAGGGCAGAGGAAGTCTGCTAACATGCGGTGACGTCGAGGAGAATCCT
GGCCCAGTGAGCAAGGGCGAGGAGCTGTTCACCGGGGTGGTGCCCATCCTGGTCGAGCTGGACGGCGACG
TAAACGGCCACAAGTTCAGCGTGTCCGGCGAGGGCGAGGGCGATGCCACCTACGGCAAGCTGACCCTGAA
GTTCATCTGCACCACCGGCAAGCTGCCCGTGCCCTGGCCCACCCTCGTGACCACCCTGACCTACGGCGTG
CAGTGCTTCAGCCGCTACCCCGACCACATGAAGCAGCACGACTTCTTCAAGTCCGCCATGCCCGAAGGCT
ACGTCCAGGAGCGCACCATCTTCTTCAAGGACGACGGCAACTACAAGACCCGCGCCGAGGTGAAGTTCGA
GGGCGACACCCTGGTGAACCGCATCGAGCTGAAGGGCATCGACTTCAAGGAGGACGGCAACATCCTGGGG
CACAAGCTGGAGTACAACTACAACAGCCACAACGTCTATATCATGGCCGACAAGCAGAAGAACGGCATCA
AGGTGAACTTCAAGATCCGCCACAACATCGAGGACGGCAGCGTGCAGCTCGCCGACCACTACCAGCAGAA
CACCCCCATCGGCGACGGCCCCGTGCTGCTGCCCGACAACCACTACCTGAGCACCCAGTCCGCCCTGAGC
AAAGACCCCAACGAGAAGCGCGATCACATGGTCCTGCTGGAGTTCGTGACCGCCGCCGGGATCACTCTCG
GCATGGACGAGCTGTACAAGGAATTCTAACTAGAGCTCGCTGATCAGCCTCGACTGTGCCTTCTAGTTGC
CAGCCATCTGTTGTTTGCCCCTCCCCCGTGCCTTCCTTGACCCTGGAAGGTGCCACTCCCACTGTCCTTT
CCTAATAAAATGAGGAAATTGCATCGCATTGTCTGAGTAGGTGTCATTCTATTCTGGGGGGTGGGGTGGG
GCAGGACAGCAAGGGGGAGGATTGGGAAGAGAATAGCAGGCATGCTGGGGAGCGGCCGCAGGAACCCCTA
GTGATGGAGTTGGCCACTCCCTCTCTGCGCGCTCGCTCGCTCACTGAGGCCGGGCGACCAAAGGTCGCCC
GACGCCCGGGCTTTGCCCGGGCGGCCTCAGTGAGCGAGCGAGCGCGCAGCTGCCTGCAGGGGCGCCTGAT
GCGGTATTTTCTCCTTACGCATCTGTGCGGTATTTCACACCGCATA
[142 nt withheld, positions 6767-6908]
C
[141 nt withheld, positions 6910-7050]
CCTTTGACGTTGGAGTCCACGTTCTTT
[37 nt withheld, positions 7078-7114]
ACCCTATCTCGGGCTATTCTTTTGATTTATAAGGGATTTTGCCGATTTCGGCCTATTGGTTAAAAAATGA
GCTGATTTAACAAAAATTTAACGCGAATTTTAACAAAATATTAACGTTTACAATTTTATGGTGCACTCTC
AGTACAATCTGCTCTGATGCCGCATAGTTAAGCCAGCCCCGACACCCGCCAACACCCGCTGACGCGCCCT
GACGGGCTTGTCTGCTCCCGGCATCCGCTTACAGACAAGCTGTGACCGTCTCCGGGAGCTGCATGTGTCA
GAGGTTTTCACCGTCATCACCGAAACGCGCGAGACGAAAGGGCCTCGTGATACGCCTATTTTTATAGGTT
AATGTCATGATAATAATGGTTTCTTAGACGTCAGGTGGCACTTTTCGGGGAAATGTGCGCGGAACCCCTA
TTTGTTTATTTTTCTAAATACATTCAAATATGTATCCGCTCATGAGACAATAACCCTGATAAATGCTTCA
ATAATATTGAAAAAGGAAGAGTATGAGTATTCAACATTTCCGTGTCGCCCTTATTCCCTTTTTTGCGGCA
TTTTGCCTTCCTGTTTTTGCTCACCCAGAAACGCTGGTGAAAGTAAAAGATGCTGAAGATCAGTTGGGTG
CACGAGTGGGTTACATCGAACTGGATCTCAACAGCGGTAAGATCCTTGAGAGTTTTCGCCCCGAAGAACG
TTTTCCAATGATGAGCACTTTTAAAGTTCTGCTATGTGGCGCGGTATTATCCCGTATTGACGCCGGGCAA
GAGCAACTCGGTCGCCGCATACACTATTCTCAGAATGACTTGGTTGAGTACTCACCAGTCACAGAAAAGC
ATCTTACGGATGGCATGACAGTAAGAGAATTATGCAGTGCTGCCATAACCATGAGTGATAACACTGCGGC
CAACTTACTTCTGACAACGATCGGAGGACCGAAGGAGCTAACCGCTTTTTTGCACAACATGGGGGATCAT
GTAACTCGCCTTGATCGTTGGGAACCGGAGCTGAATGAAGCCATACCAAACGACGAGCGTGACACCACGA
TGCCTGTAGCAATGGCAACAACGTTGCGCAAACTATTAACTGGCGAACTACTTACTCTAGCTTCCCGGCA
ACAATTAATAGACTGGATGGAGGCGGATAAAGTTGCAGGACCACTTCTGCGCTCGGCCCTTCCGGCTGGC
TGGTTTATTGCTGATAAATCTGGAGCCGGTGAGCGTGGAAGCCGCGGTATCATTGCAGCACTGGGGCCAG
ATGGTAAGCCCTCCCGTATCGTAGTTATCTACACGACGGGGAGTCAGGCAACTATGGATGAACGAAATAG
ACAGATCGCTGAGATAGGTGCCTCACTGATTAAGCATTGGTAACTGTCAGACCAAGTTTACTCATATATA
CTTTAGATTGATTTAAAACTTCATTTTTAATTTAAAAGGATCTAGGTGAAGATCCTTTTTGATAATCTCA
TGACCAAAATCCCTTAACGTGAGTTTTCGTTCCACTGAGCGTCAGACCCCGTAGAAAAGATCAAAGGATC
TTCTTGAGATCCTTTTTTTCTGCGCGTAATCTGCTGCTTGCAAACAAAAAAACCACCGCTACCAGCGGTG
GTTTGTTTGCCGGATCAAGAGCTACCAACTCTTTTTCCGAAGGTAACTGGCTTCAGCAGAGCGCAGATAC
CAAATACTGTCCTTCTAGTGTAGCCGTAGTTAGGCCACCACTTCAAGAACTCTGTAGCACCGCCTACATA
CCTCGCTCTGCTAATCCTGTTACCAGTGGCTGCTGCCAGTGGCGATAAGTCGTGTCTTACCGGGTTGGAC
TCAAGACGATAGTTACCGGATAAGGCGCAGCGGTCGGGCTGAACGGGGGGTTCGTGCACACAGCCCAGCT
TGGAGCGAACGACCTACACCGAACTGAGATACCTACAGCGTGAGCTATGAGAAAGCGCCACGCTTCCCGA
AGGGAGAAAGGCGGACAGGTATCCGGTAAGCGGCAGGGTCGGAACAGGAGAGCGCACGAGGGAGCTTCCA
GGGGGAAACGCCTGGTATCTTTATAGTCCTGTCGGGTTTCGCCACCTCTGACTTGAGCGTCGATTTTTGT
GATGCTCGTCAGGGGGGCGGAGCCTATGGAAAAACGCCAGCAACGCGGCCTTTTTACGGTTCCTGGCCTT
TTGCTGGCC
