>Addgene plasmid #86297 | PX458_KDM1A_1 | addgene partial sequence | sequence record 171208 | Addgene Partial NGS Result
GACTATAAGGACCACGACGGAGACTACAAGGATCATGATATTGATTACAAAGACGATGACGATAAGATGG
CCCCAAAGAAGAAGCGGAAGGTCGGTATCCACGGAGTCCCAGCAGCCGACAAGAAGTACAGCATCGGCCT
GGACATCGGCACCAACTCTGTGGGCTGGGCCGTGATCACCGACGAGTACAAGGTGCCCAGCAAGAAATTC
AAGGTGCTGGGCAACACCGACCGGCACAGCATCAAGAAGAACCTGATCGGAGCCCTGCTGTTCGACAGCG
GCGAAACAGCCGAGGCCACCCGGCTGAAGAGAACCGCCAGAAGAAGATACACCAGACGGAAGAACCGGAT
CTGCTATCTGCAAGAGATCTTCAGCAACGAGATGGCCAAGGTGGACGACAGCTTCTTCCACAGACTGGAA
GAGTCCTTCCTGGTGGAAGAGGATAAGAAGCACGAGCGGCACCCCATCTTCGGCAACATCGTGGACGAGG
TGGCCTACCACGAGAAGTACCCCACCATCTACCACCTGAGAAAGAAACTGGTGGACAGCACCGACAAGGC
CGACCTGCGGCTGATCTATCTGGCCCTGGCCCACATGATCAAGTTCCGGGGCCACTTCCTGATCGAGGGC
GACCTGAACCCCGACAACAGCGACGTGGACAAGCTGTTCATCCAGCTGGTGCAGACCTACAACCAGCTGT
TCGAGGAAAACCCCATCAACGCCAGCGGCGTGGACGCCAAGGCCATCCTGTCTGCCAGACTGAGCAAGAG
CAGACGGCTGGAAAATCTGATCGCCCAGCTGCCCGGCGAGAAGAAGAATGGCCTGTTCGGAAACCTGATT
GCCCTGAGCCTGGGCCTGACCCCCAACTTCAAGAGCAACTTCGACCTGGCCGAGGATGCCAAACTGCAGC
TGAGCAAGGACACCTACGACGACGACCTGGACAACCTGCTGGCCCAGATCGGCGACCAGTACGCCGACCT
GTTTCTGGCCGCCAAGAACCTGTCCGACGCCATCCTGCTGAGCGACATCCTGAGAGTGAACACCGAGATC
ACCAAGGCCCCCCTGAGCGCCTCTATGATCAAGAGATACGACGAGCACCACCAGGACCTGACCCTGCTGA
AAGCTCTCGTGCGGCAGCAGCTGCCTGAGAAGTACAAAGAGATTTTCTTCGACCAGAGCAAGAACGGCTA
CGCCGGCTACATTGACGGCGGAGCCAGCCAGGAAGAGTTCTACAAGTTCATCAAGCCCATCCTGGAAAAG
ATGGACGGCACCGAGGAACTGCTCGTGAAGCTGAACAGAGAGGACCTGCTGCGGAAGCAGCGGACCTTCG
ACAACGGCAGCATCCCCCACCAGATCCACCTGGGAGAGCTGCACGCCATTCTGCGGCGGCAGGAAGATTT
TTACCCATTCCTGAAGGACAACCGGGAAAAGATCGAGAAGATCCTGACCTTCCGCATCCCCTACTACGTG
GGCCCTCTGGCCAGGGGAAACAGCAGATTCGCCTGGATGACCAGAAAGAGCGAGGAAACCATCACCCCCT
GGAACTTCGAGGAAGTGGTGGACAAGGGCGCTTCCGCCCAGAGCTTCATCGAGCGGATGACCAACTTCGA
TAAGAACCTGCCCAACGAGAAGGTGCTGCCCAAGCACAGCCTGCTGTACGAGTACTTCACCGTGTATAAC
GAGCTGACCAAAGTGAAATACGTGACCGAGGGAATGAGAAAGCCCGCCTTCCTGAGCGGCGAGCAGAAAA
AGGCCATCGTGGACCTGCTGTTCAAGACCAACCGGAAAGTGACCGTGAAGCAGCTGAAAGAGGACTACTT
CAAGAAAATCGAGTGCTTCGACTCCGTGGAAATCTCCGGCGTGGAAGATCGGTTCAACGCCTCCCTGGGC
ACATACCACGATCTGCTGAAAATTATCAAGGACAAGGACTTCCTGGACAATGAGGAAAACGAGGACATTC
TGGAAGATATCGTGCTGACCCTGACACTGTTTGAGGACAGAGAGATGATCGAGGAACGGCTGAAAACCTA
TGCCCACCTGTTCGACGACAAAGTGATGAAGCAGCTGAAGCGGCGGAGATACACCGGCTGGGGCAGGCTG
AGCCGGAAGCTGATCAACGGCATCCGGGACAAGCAGTCCGGCAAGACAATCCTGGATTTCCTGAAGTCCG
ACGGCTTCGCCAACAGAAACTTCATGCAGCTGATCCACGACGACAGCCTGACCTTTAAAGAGGACATCCA
GAAAGCCCAGGTGTCCGGCCAGGGCGATAGCCTGCACGAGCACATTGCCAATCTGGCCGGCAGCCCCGCC
ATTAAGAAGGGCATCCTGCAGACAGTGAAGGTGGTGGACGAGCTCGTGAAAGTGATGGGCCGGCACAAGC
CCGAGAACATCGTGATCGAAATGGCCAGAGAGAACCAGACCACCCAGAAGGGACAGAAGAACAGCCGCGA
GAGAATGAAGCGGATCGAAGAGGGCATCAAAGAGCTGGGCAGCCAGATCCTGAAAGAACACCCCGTGGAA
AACACCCAGCTGCAGAACGAGAAGCTGTACCTGTACTACCTGCAGAATGGGCGGGATATGTACGTGGACC
AGGAACTGGACATCAACCGGCTGTCCGACTACGATGTGGACCATATCGTGCCTCAGAGCTTTCTGAAGGA
CGACTCCATCGACAACAAGGTGCTGACCAGAAGCGACAAGAACCGGGGCAAGAGCGACAACGTGCCCTCC
GAAGAGGTCGTGAAGAAGATGAAGAACTACTGGCGGCAGCTGCTGAACGCCAAGCTGATTACCCAGAGAA
AGTTCGACAATCTGACCAAGGCCGAGAGAGGCGGCCTGAGCGAACTGGATAAGGCCGGCTTCATCAAGAG
ACAGCTGGTGGAAACCCGGCAGATCACAAAGCACGTGGCACAGATCCTGGACTCCCGGATGAACACTAAG
TACGACGAGAATGACAAGCTGATCCGGGAAGTGAAAGTGATCACCCTGAAGTCCAAGCTGGTGTCCGATT
TCCGGAAGGATTTCCAGTTTTACAAAGTGCGCGAGATCAACAACTACCACCACGCCCACGACGCCTACCT
GAACGCCGTCGTGGGAACCGCCCTGATCAAAAAGTACCCTAAGCTGGAAAGCGAGTTCGTGTACGGCGAC
TACAAGGTGTACGACGTGCGGAAGATGATCGCCAAGAGCGAGCAGGAAATCGGCAAGGCTACCGCCAAGT
ACTTCTTCTACAGCAACATCATGAACTTTTTCAAGACCGAGATTACCCTGGCCAACGGCGAGATCCGGAA
GCGGCCTCTGATCGAGACAAACGGCGAAACCGGGGAGATCGTGTGGGATAAGGGCCGGGATTTTGCCACC
GTGCGGAAAGTGCTGAGCATGCCCCAAGTGAATATCGTGAAAAAGACCGAGGTGCAGACAGGCGGCTTCA
GCAAAGAGTCTATCCTGCCCAAGAGGAACAGCGATAAGCTGATCGCCAGAAAGAAGGACTGGGACCCTAA
GAAGTACGGCGGCTTCGACAGCCCCACCGTGGCCTATTCTGTGCTGGTGGTGGCCAAAGTGGAAAAGGGC
AAGTCCAAGAAACTGAAGAGTGTGAAAGAGCTGCTGGGGATCACCATCATGGAAAGAAGCAGCTTCGAGA
AGAATCCCATCGACTTTCTGGAAGCCAAGGGCTACAAAGAAGTGAAAAAGGACCTGATCATCAAGCTGCC
TAAGTACTCCCTGTTCGAGCTGGAAAACGGCCGGAAGAGAATGCTGGCCTCTGCCGGCGAACTGCAGAAG
GGAAACGAACTGGCCCTGCCCTCCAAATATGTGAACTTCCTGTACCTGGCCAGCCACTATGAGAAGCTGA
AGGGCTCCCCCGAGGATAATGAGCAGAAACAGCTGTTTGTGGAACAGCACAAGCACTACCTGGACGAGAT
CATCGAGCAGATCAGCGAGTTCTCCAAGAGAGTGATCCTGGCCGACGCTAATCTGGACAAAGTGCTGTCC
GCCTACAACAAGCACCGGGATAAGCCCATCAGAGAGCAGGCCGAGAATATCATCCACCTGTTTACCCTGA
CCAATCTGGGAGCCCCTGCCGCCTTCAAGTACTTTGACACCACCATCGACCGGAAGAGGTACACCAGCAC
CAAAGAGGTGCTGGACGCCACCCTGATCCACCAGAGCATCACCGGCCTGTACGAGACACGGATCGACCTG
TCTCAGCTGGGAGGCGACAAAAGGCCGGCGGCCACGAAAAAGGCCGGCCAGGCAAAAAAGAAAAAGGAAT
TCGGCAGTGGAGAGGGCAGAGGAAGTCTGCTAACATGCGGTGACGTCGAGGAGAATCCTGGCCCAGTGAG
CAAGGGCGAGGAGCTGTTCACCGGGGTGGTGCCCATCCTGGTCGAGCTGGACGGCGACGTAAACGGCCAC
AAGTTCAGCGTGTCCGGCGAGGGCGAGGGCGATGCCACCTACGGCAAGCTGACCCTGAAGTTCATCTGCA
CCACCGGCAAGCTGCCCGTGCCCTGGCCCACCCTCGTGACCACCCTGACCTACGGCGTGCAGTGCTTCAG
CCGCTACCCCGACCACATGAAGCAGCACGACTTCTTCAAGTCCGCCATGCCCGAAGGCTACGTCCAGGAG
CGCACCATCTTCTTCAAGGACGACGGCAACTACAAGACCCGCGCCGAGGTGAAGTTCGAGGGCGACACCC
TGGTGAACCGCATCGAGCTGAAGGGCATCGACTTCAAGGAGGACGGCAACATCCTGGGGCACAAGCTGGA
GTACAACTACAACAGCCACAACGTCTATATCATGGCCGACAAGCAGAAGAACGGCATCAAGGTGAACTTC
AAGATCCGCCACAACATCGAGGACGGCAGCGTGCAGCTCGCCGACCACTACCAGCAGAACACCCCCATCG
GCGACGGCCCCGTGCTGCTGCCCGACAACCACTACCTGAGCACCCAGTCCGCCCTGAGCAAAGACCCCAA
CGAGAAGCGCGATCACATGGTCCTGCTGGAGTTCGTGACCGCCGCCGGGATCACTCTCGGCATGGACGAG
CTGTACAAGGAATTCTAACTAGAGCTCGCTGATCAGCCTCGACTGTGCCTTCTAGTTGCCAGCCATCTGT
TGTTTGCCCCTCCCCCGTGCCTTCCTTGACCCTGGAAGGTGCCACTCCCACTGTCCTTTCCTAATAAAAT
GAGGAAATTGCATCGCATTGTCTGAGTAGGTGTCATTCTATTCTGGGGGGTGGGGTGGGGCAGGACAGCA
AGGGGGAGGATTGGGAAGAGAATAGCAGGCATGCTGGGGAGCGGCCGCAGGAACCCCTAGTGATGGAGTT
GGCCACTCCCTCTCTGCGCGCTCGCTCGCTCACTGAGGCCGGGCGACCAAAGGTCGCCCGACGCCCGGGC
TTTGCCCGGGCGGCCTCAGTGAGCGAGCGAGCGCGCAGCTGCCTGCAGGGGCGCCTGATGCGGTATTTTC
TCCTTACGCATCTGTGCGGTATTTCACACCGCATA
[95 nt withheld, positions 5496-5590]
T
[46 nt withheld, positions 5592-5637]
C
[141 nt withheld, positions 5639-5779]
CCTTTGACGTTGGAGTCCACGTTCTTT
[37 nt withheld, positions 5807-5843]
ACTCTATCTCGGGCTATTCTTTTGATTTATAAGGGATTTTGCCGATTTCGGTCTATTGGTTAAAAAATGA
GCTGATTTAACAAAAATTTAACGCGAATTTTAACAAAATATTAACGTTTACAATTTTATGGTGCACTCTC
AGTACAATCTGCTCTGATGCCGCATAGTTAAGCCAGCCCCGACACCCGCCAACACCCGCTGACGCGCCCT
GACGGGCTTGTCTGCTCCCGGCATCCGCTTACAGACAAGCTGTGACCGTCTCCGGGAGCTGCATGTGTCA
GAGGTTTTCACCGTCATCACCGAAACGCGCGAGACGAAAGGGCCTCGTGATACGCCTATTTTTATAGGTT
AATGTCATGATAATAATGGTTTCTTAGACGTCAGGTGGCACTTTTCGGGGAAATGTGCGCGGAACCCCTA
TTTGTTTATTTTTCTAAATACATTCAAATATGTATCCGCTCATGAGACAATAACCCTGATAAATGCTTCA
ATAATATTGAAAAAGGAAGAGTATGAGTATTCAACATTTCCGTGTCGCCCTTATTCCCTTTTTTGCGGCA
TTTTGCCTTCCTGTTTTTGCTCACCCAGAAACGCTGGTGAAAGTAAAAGATGCTGAAGATCAGTTGGGTG
CACGAGTGGGTTACATCGAACTGGATCTCAACAGCGGTAAGATCCTTGAGAGTTTTCGCCCCGAAGAACG
TTTTCCAATGATGAGCACTTTTAAAGTTCTGCTATGTGGCGCGGTATTATCCCGTATTGACGCCGGGCAA
GAGCAACTCGGTCGCCGCATACACTATTCTCAGAATGACTTGGTTGAGTACTCACCAGTCACAGAAAAGC
ATCTTACGGATGGCATGACAGTAAGAGAATTATGCAGTGCTGCCATAACCATGAGTGATAACACTGCGGC
CAACTTACTTCTGACAACGATCGGAGGACCGAAGGAGCTAACCGCTTTTTTGCACAACATGGGGGATCAT
GTAACTCGCCTTGATCGTTGGGAACCGGAGCTGAATGAAGCCATACCAAACGACGAGCGTGACACCACGA
TGCCTGTAGCAATGGCAACAACGTTGCGCAAACTATTAACTGGCGAACTACTTACTCTAGCTTCCCGGCA
ACAATTAATAGACTGGATGGAGGCGGATAAAGTTGCAGGACCACTTCTGCGCTCGGCCCTTCCGGCTGGC
TGGTTTATTGCTGATAAATCTGGAGCCGGTGAGCGTGGAAGCCGCGGTATCATTGCAGCACTGGGGCCAG
ATGGTAAGCCCTCCCGTATCGTAGTTATCTACACGACGGGGAGTCAGGCAACTATGGATGAACGAAATAG
ACAGATCGCTGAGATAGGTGCCTCACTGATTAAGCATTGGTAACTGTCAGACCAAGTTTACTCATATATA
CTTTAGATTGATTTAAAACTTCATTTTTAATTTAAAAGGATCTAGGTGAAGATCCTTTTTGATAATCTCA
TGACCAAAATCCCTTAACGTGAGTTTTCGTTCCACTGAGCGTCAGACCCCGTAGAAAAGATCAAAGGATC
TTCTTGAGATCCTTTTTTTCTGCGCGTAATCTGCTGCTTGCAAACAAAAAAACCACCGCTACCAGCGGTG
GTTTGTTTGCCGGATCAAGAGCTACCAACTCTTTTTCCGAAGGTAACTGGCTTCAGCAGAGCGCAGATAC
CAAATACTGTTCTTCTAGTGTAGCCGTAGTTAGGCCACCACTTCAAGAACTCTGTAGCACCGCCTACATA
CCTCGCTCTGCTAATCCTGTTACCAGTGGCTGCTGCCAGTGGCGATAAGTCGTGTCTTACCGGGTTGGAC
TCAAGACGATAGTTACCGGATAAGGCGCAGCGGTCGGGCTGAACGGGGGGTTCGTGCACACAGCCCAGCT
TGGAGCGAACGACCTACACCGAACTGAGATACCTACAGCGTGAGCTATGAGAAAGCGCCACGCTTCCCGA
AGGGAGAAAGGCGGACAGGTATCCGGTAAGCGGCAGGGTCGGAACAGGAGAGCGCACGAGGGAGCTTCCA
GGGGGAAACGCCTGGTATCTTTATAGTCCTGTCGGGTTTCGCCACCTCTGACTTGAGCGTCGATTTTTGT
GATGCTCGTCAGGGGGGCGGAGCCTATGGAAAAACGCCAGCAACGCGGCCTTTTTACGGTTCCTGGCCTT
TTGCTGGCCTTTTGCTCACATGTGAGGGCCTATTTCCCATGATTCCTTCATATTTGCATATACGATACAA
GGCTGTTAGAGAGATAATTGGAATTAATTTGACTGTAAACACAAAGATATTAGTACAAAATACGTGACGT
AGAAAGTAATAATTTCTTGGGTAGTTTGCAGTTTTAAAATTATGTTTTAAAATGGACTATCATATGCTTA
CCGTAACTTGAAAGTATTTCGATTTCTTGGCTTTATATATCTTGTGGAAAGGACGAAACACCGTGAGACA
GATGCATTCTAAGTTTTAGAGCTAGAAATAGCAAGTTAAAATAAGGCTAGTCCGTTATCAACTTGAAAAA
GTGGCACCGAGTCGGTGCTTTTTTGTTTTAGAGCTAGAAATAGCAAGTTAAAATAAGGCTAGTCCGTTTT
TAGCGCGTGCGCCAATTCTGCAGACAAATGGCTCTAGAGGTACC
